>Addgene plasmid #8778 | 3492 pcDNA3 Bad | addgene partial sequence | sequence record 17237 | T7 5'-TAATACGACTCACTATAGGG-3'
CGGAGCTCGGATCCCTAGTAACGGCCGCCAGTGTGCTGGAATTCGGCTTAAGCCGCCACCCTGTTTAACC
CCAAAGCAGCCCTCGCTGGCTCCTGCACACGCCCTAGGCTTGAGGAAGTCCGATCCCGGAATCCGGAGCC
TGGGGAGCGACGCGGGAGGAAGGCGGTGGAGACCAGCAGCCCAGAGTATGTTCCAGATCCCAGAGTTTGA
GCCGAGTGAGCAGGAAGACGCTAGTGCTACAGATAGGGGCCTGGGCCCTAGCCTCACTGAGGACCAGCCA
GGTCCCTACCTGGCCCCAGGTCTCCTGGGGAGCAACATTCATCAGCAGGGACGGGCAGCCACCAACAGTC
ATCATGGAGGCGCACGGGCTATGGAGACTCGGAGTCGCCACAGTTCGTACCCAGCGGGGACCGAGGAGGA
TGAAGGGATGGAGG
