[The description below was written by a language model from this plasmid's Addgene catalogue record.]
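Description:
3492 pcDNA3 Bad is a mammalian expression plasmid built on the commercial pcDNA3 backbone (about 5.4 kb without insert), carrying the mouse Bad coding sequence as an insert of roughly 615 bp. The insert was placed by restriction cloning into an EcoRI site, with EcoRI retained at both ends, so the fragment can be excised with a single enzyme. Because both ends share the same site, orientation is not enforced by the cloning strategy. The record lists a T7 primer for sequencing from the 5′ side. In bacteria the plasmid is maintained at high copy under ampicillin selection. In mammalian cells, a neomycin resistance marker allows G418 selection of stable transfectants.

The record does not list the promoter or other regulatory features, and no feature table is provided. pcDNA3 vectors generally drive the insert from the CMV immediate-early promoter, with a downstream polyadenylation signal and a T7 promoter flanking the cloning site, which is consistent with the T7 sequencing primer. No epitope tag, fusion partner or mutation is recorded, so the construct appears to encode untagged, wild-type protein.

BAD is a pro-apoptotic BH3-only member of the BCL-2 family whose death-promoting activity is restrained by phosphorylation downstream of survival signalling. The associated publication concerns p70S6 kinase inactivating BAD as part of a cell survival pathway. This suggests the plasmid was used for transient or stable expression of mouse BAD in cultured mammalian cells to study its regulation by kinases and its role in apoptosis.
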