Addgene plasmid #8778: 3492 pcDNA3 Bad
Depositing lab: Stanley Korsmeyer. Depositing organization: Dana-Farber Cancer Institute. Publication: p70S6 kinase signals cell survival as well as growth, inactivating the pro-apoptotic molecule BAD. Harada H, Andersen JS, Mann M, Terada N, Korsmeyer SJ. Proc Natl Acad Sci U S A 2001 Aug 14;98(17):9666-70. Epub 2001 Aug 7. 10.1073/pnas.171301998 PubMed 11493700.
Backbone
  Vector backbone: pcDNA3
  Backbone manufacturer: Invitrogen
  Backbone size w/o insert (bp): 5400
  Vector type: Mammalian Expression
  Selectable markers: Neomycin (select with G418)
Growth in bacteria
  Bacterial resistance: Ampicillin, 100 μg/mL
  Growth temperature: 37°C
  Growth strain: XL1 Blue
  Copy number: High Copy
Gene/Insert
  Gene/Insert name: Bad
  Species: M. musculus (mouse)
  Insert size (bp): 615
  GenBank ID: NM_007522
  Entrez Gene: Bad (a.k.a. AI325008, Bbc2)
  Cloning method: Restriction Enzyme; 5′ cloning site EcoRI (not destroyed); 3′ cloning site EcoRI (not destroyed)
  Sequencing primers: 5′ T7
Terms and licenses: Academic/Nonprofit Terms; Industry Terms: Not Available to Industry
How to cite: 3492 pcDNA3 Bad was a gift from Stanley Korsmeyer (Addgene plasmid # 8778 ; http://n2t.net/addgene:8778 ; RRID:Addgene_8778)
